Addgene plasmid #51858: TXNDC-bio-His
Purpose: Expresses full-length Thioredoxin-related transmembrane protein 1 precursor ectodomain in mammalian cells. C-terminal rat Cd4d3+4 tag, biotinylation sequence and His tag.
Depositing lab: Gavin Wright. Depositing organization: Wellcome Sanger Institute. Publication: A human platelet receptor protein microarray identifies FcepsilonR1alpha as an activating PEAR1 ligand. Sun Y, Vandenbriele C, Kauskot A, Verhamme P, Hoylaerts MF, Wright GJ. Mol Cell Proteomics. 2015 Feb 23. pii: mcp.M114.046946. 10.1074/mcp.M114.046946 PubMed 25713122.
Backbone
  Vector backbone: pTT3
  Backbone manufacturer: Yves Durocher, NRC
  Backbone size w/o insert (bp): 6618
  Total vector size (bp): 7049
  Modifications to backbone: Rat CD4 d3+4, enzymatic biotinylation sequence, linker and His tag (CD4d3+4-BioLHis).
  Vector type: Mammalian Expression
Growth in bacteria
  Bacterial resistance: Ampicillin, 100 μg/mL
  Growth temperature: 37°C
  Growth strain: Top10
  Copy number: High Copy
Gene/Insert
  Gene/Insert name: TXNDC (alt name: Thioredoxin-related transmembrane protein 1 precursor)
  Species: H. sapiens (human)
  Insert size (bp): 431
  Entrez Gene: TMX1 (a.k.a. PDIA11, TMX, TXNDC, TXNDC1)
  Promoter: CMV
  Tag / fusion protein: rat CD4 d3+4 (C terminal on backbone); enzymatic biotinylation sequence (C terminal on backbone); His tag (C terminal on backbone)
  Cloning method: Restriction Enzyme; 5′ cloning site NotI (not destroyed); 3′ cloning site AscI (not destroyed)
  Sequencing primers: 5′ CMV-fwd
Resource information
  A portion of this plasmid was derived from a plasmid made by: Insert was chemically synthesised.
Terms and licenses: Academic/Nonprofit Terms; Industry Terms: Not Available to Industry
Depositor comments: Article ref 54
How to cite: TXNDC-bio-His was a gift from Gavin Wright (Addgene plasmid # 51858 ; http://n2t.net/addgene:51858 ; RRID:Addgene_51858)
