[The description below was written by a language model from this plasmid's Addgene catalogue record and pLannotate feature annotations shown in this document.]
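Description:
TXNDC-bio-His is a mammalian expression plasmid built on the pTT3 backbone. It produces the extracellular region of human thioredoxin-related transmembrane protein 1 (TMX1, also called TXNDC or TXNDC1) as a soluble, tagged recombinant protein. In bacteria it is maintained as a high-copy plasmid through a ColE1/pUC-type origin and selected with ampicillin via the β-lactamase gene. The backbone also carries a fragment of the Epstein-Barr virus oriP, which can support episomal maintenance in cells that supply EBNA1. Remnants of lac regulatory sequences are annotated as well and appear to be cloning-vector leftovers.

Expression is driven by the human CMV immediate-early enhancer and promoter. These are followed by adenovirus-derived leader and splice elements and a chimeric intron fragment, which is a typical arrangement for boosting transcript processing and yield. One annotation in this region, an adenoviral terminal protein fragment on the reverse strand, most likely reflects that leader sequence rather than a coding payload. The chemically synthesised ectodomain insert of about 430 bp sits between intact NotI and AscI sites. A fragment resembling a mouse immunoglobulin heavy chain signal sequence is annotated just upstream, although the record does not say whether this or the native leader directs secretion.

The insert is fused at its C terminus to rat CD4 domains 3 and 4, then to an enzymatic biotinylation sequence, a linker and a His tag. The biotinylation and His elements are listed in the catalogue but not annotated in the feature table. Transcription ends at a rabbit β-globin polyadenylation signal. The tags allow purification, antibody detection and oriented capture on streptavidin. This fits the plasmid's origin in a human platelet receptor ectodomain collection used for protein microarray screening of extracellular interactions.
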