Features (pLannotate 1.2.2; 19 found; start..end, strand, type, name):
    713..768     +  polyA_signal   β-globin poly(A) signal: rabbit β-globin polyadenylation signal (Gil and Proudfoot, 1987)
   1282..2963    -  rep_origin     oriP (fragment): Epstein-Barr virus oriP replication origin (Yates et al., 2000)
   3090..3194    +  promoter       AmpR promoter: bla
   3195..4055    +  CDS            AmpR: β-lactamase; bla; confers resistance to ampicillin, carbenicillin, and related antibiotics
   4226..4814    +  rep_origin     ori: high-copy-number ColE1/pMB1/pBR322/pUC origin of replication
   4997..5089    +  CDS            lacI (fragment): lac repressor; lacI; The lac repressor binds to the lac operator to inhibit transcription in E. coli. This inhibition can be relieved by adding lactose or isopropyl-β-D-thiogalactopyranoside (IPTG).
   5102..5123    +  protein_bind   CAP binding site: CAP binding activates transcription in the presence of cAMP. E. coli catabolite activator protein
   5138..5168    +  promoter       lac promoter: promoter for the E. coli lac operon
   5176..5192    +  protein_bind   lac operator: The lac repressor binds to the lac operator to inhibit transcription in E. coli. This inhibition can be relieved by adding lactose or isopropyl-β-D-thiogalactopyranoside (IPTG). lac repressor encoded by lacI
   5262..5278    +  promoter       tet promoter (fragment): E. coli promoter for tetracycline efflux protein gene
   5288..5313    -  CDS            bla(M) (fragment): β-lactamase lacking the signal sequence; bla(M); allows cytosolic expression of β-lactamase
   5487..5866    +  enhancer       CMV enhancer: human cytomegalovirus immediate early enhancer
   5868..6067    +  promoter       CMV promoter: human cytomegalovirus (CMV) immediate early promoter
   6135..6173    +  misc_feature   Ad SA (fragment): adenovirus major late transcript splice acceptor (Friedrich and Soriano, 1991)
   6206..6415    -  CDS            PTP (fragment): TERM_ADE02 - Experimental evidence at protein level: Swiss-Prot protein existence level 1. Protein covalently bound to the viral DNA that acts as a primer for viral genomic replication by DNA strand displacement. Assembles on the viral origin of replication in an initiation complex with viral polymerase, DBP, host NFIA and host POU2F1/OCT1. During initiation, the polymerase covalently couples the first dCTP with Ser- 580 of pTP. The terminal protein stimulates the template activity over 20 fold compared to protein-free templates. Neo-synthesized viral genomes are linked to two preterminal prot
   6446..6535    +  intron         chimeric intron (fragment): chimera between introns from adenovirus and immunoglobulin heavy chain genes
   6554..6600    +  CDS            IgH signal sequence (fragment): signal sequence from the mouse immunoglobulin heavy chain variable region
   6631..7041    +  CDS            TMX1 (fragment): TMX1_HUMAN - Also known as TMX, TXNDC, TXNDC1. Experimental evidence at protein level: Swiss-Prot protein existence level 1. May participate in various redox reactions through the reversible oxidation of its active center dithiol to a disulfide and catalyze dithiol-disulfide exchange reactions. From Homo sapiens (Human).
   7042..553     +  CDS            Cd4 (fragment) (across the origin): CD4_RAT - Experimental evidence at protein level: Swiss-Prot protein existence level 1. Integral membrane glycoprotein that plays an essential role in the immune response and serves multiple functions in responses against both external and internal offenses. In T-cells, functions primarily as a coreceptor for MHC class II molecule:peptide complex. The antigens presented by class II peptides are derived from extracellular proteins while class I peptides are derived from cytosolic proteins. Interacts simultaneously with the T-cell receptor (TCR) and the MHC class II presented by antigen presenti
>Addgene plasmid #51858 | TXNDC-bio-His | depositor full sequence | sequence record 79746 | TXNDC-bio-His sequence 7049 bps
GTCGACCTCCATCACGGCCTATAAGAGTGAGGGGGAGTCAGCGGAGTTCTCCTTCCCACTCAACCTTGGA
GAGGAAAGCCTGCAGGGAGAGTTGAGATGGAAGGCAGAGAAGGCTCCTTCTTCCCAGTCCTGGATCACCT
TCTCCCTAAAGAACCAAAAGGTGTCTGTGCAGAAGTCTACTAGCAACCCCAAGTTCCAGCTGTCCGAAAC
GCTCCCACTCACCCTTCAGATACCCCAGGTCTCCCTTCAGTTTGCTGGTTCTGGCAACCTGACCCTGACT
CTGGACAGAGGGATACTGTATCAGGAAGTGAACCTGGTGGTGATGAAAGTGACTCAGCCCGACAGCAACA
CTTTGACCTGTGAGGTGATGGGACCCACCTCACCCAAGATGAGACTGATCTTGAAGCAGGAGAATCAGGA
GGCCAGGGTCTCCAGGCAGGAGAAAGTGATTCAAGTGCAGGCCCCTGAAGCAGGGGTGTGGCAATGTCTA
CTGAGTGAAGGTGAAGAGGTCAAGATGGACTCCAAGATCCAGGTTTTATCCAAAGGGTTGAATTCCGGCA
GCCTGCACCACATCCTGGACGCCCAGAAGATGCTGTGGAACCACAGGGACAGGAACCTGCCTCCTCTGGC
CCCTCTGGGCCCCCACCACCATCACCACCATTGAGTCTAGACACGTGATTAATTAAGGATCCCCCGACCT
CGACCTCTGGCTAATAAAGGAAATTTATTTTCATTGCAATAGTGTGTTGGAATTTTTTGTGTCTCTCACT
CGGAAGGACATATGGGAGGGCAAATCATTTGGTCGAGATCCCTCGGAGATCTCTAGCTAGAGGATCGATC
CCCGCCCCGGACGAACTAAACCTGACTACGACATCTCTGCCCCTTCTTCGCGGGGCAGTGCATGTAATCC
CTTCAGTTGGTTGGTACAACTTGCCAACTGGGCCCTGTTCCACATGTGACACGGGGGGGGACCAAACACA
AAGGGGTTCTCTGACTGTAGTTGACATCCTTATAAATGGATGTGCACATTTGCCAACACTGAGTGGCTTT
CATCCTGGAGCAGACTTTGCAGTCTGTGGACTGCAACACAACATTGCCTTTATGTGTAACTCTTGGCTGA
AGCTCTTACACCAATGCTGGGGGACATGTACCTCCCAGGGGCCCAGGAAGACTACGGGAGGCTACACCAA
CGTCAATCAGAGGGGCCTGTGTAGCTACCGATAAGCGGACCCTCAAGAGGGCATTAGCAATAGTGTTTAT
AAGGCCCCCTTGTTAACCCTAAACGGGTAGCATATGCTTCCCGGGTAGTAGTATATACTATCCAGACTAA
CCCTAATTCAATAGCATATGTTACCCAACGGGAAGCATATGCTATCGAATTAGGGTTAGTAAAAGGGTCC
TAAGGAACAGCGATATCTCCCACCCCATGAGCTGTCACGGTTTTATTTACATGGGGTCAGGATTCCACGA
GGGTAGTGAACCATTTTAGTCACAAGGGCAGTGGCTGAAGATCAAGGAGCGGGCAGTGAACTCTCCTGAA
TCTTCGCCTGCTTCTTCATTCTCCTTCGTTTAGCTAATAGAATAACTGCTGAGTTGTGAACAGTAAGGTG
TATGTGAGGTGCTCGAAAACAAGGTTTCAGGTGACGCCCCCAGAATAAAATTTGGACGGGGGGTTCAGTG
GTGGCATTGTGCTATGACACCAATATAACCCTCACAAACCCCTTGGGCAATAAATACTAGTGTAGGAATG
AAACATTCTGAATATCTTTAACAATAGAAATCCATGGGGTGGGGACAAGCCGTAAAGACTGGATGTCCAT
CTCACACGAATTTATGGCTATGGGCAACACATAATCCTAGTGCAATATGATACTGGGGTTATTAAGATGT
GTCCCAGGCAGGGACCAAGACAGGTGAACCATGTTGTTACACTCTATTTGTAACAAGGGGAAAGAGAGTG
GACGCCGACAGCAGCGGACTCCACTGGTTGTCTCTAACACCCCCGAAAATTAAACGGGGCTCCACGCCAA
TGGGGCCCATAAACAAAGACAAGTGGCCACTCTTTTTTTTGAAATTGTGGAGTGGGGGCACGCGTCAGCC
CCCACACGCCGCCCTGCGGTTTTGGACTGTAAAATAAGGGTGTAATAACTTGGCTGATTGTAACCCCGCT
AACCACTGCGGTCAAACCACTTGCCCACAAAACCACTAATGGCACCCCGGGGAATACCTGCATAAGTAGG
TGGGCGGGCCAAGATAGGGGCGCGATTGCTGCGATCTGGAGGACAAATTACACACACTTGCGCCTGAGCG
CCAAGCACAGGGTTGTTGGTCCTCATATTCACGAGGTCGCTGAGAGCACGGTGGGCTAATGTTGCCATGG
GTAGCATATACTACCCAAATATCTGGATAGCATATGCTATCCTAATCTATATCTGGGTAGCATAGGCTAT
CCTAATCTATATCTGGGTAGCATATGCTATCCTAATCTATATCTGGGTAGTATATGCTATCCTAATTTAT
ATCTGGGTAGCATAGGCTATCCTAATCTATATCTGGGTAGCATATGCTATCCTAATCTATATCTGGGTAG
TATATGCTATCCTAATCTGTATCCGGGTAGCATATGCTATCCTAATAGAGATTAGGGTAGTATATGCTAT
CCTAATTTATATCTGGGTAGCATATACTACCCAAATATCTGGATAGCATATGCTATCCTAATCTATATCT
GGGTAGCATATGCTATCCTAATCTATATCTGGGTAGCATAGGCTATCCTAATCTATATCTGGGTAGCATA
TGCTATCCTAATCTATATCTGGGTAGTATATGCTATCCTAATTTATATCTGGGTAGCATAGGCTATCCTA
ATCTATATCTGGGTAGCATATGCTATCCTAATCTATATCTGGGTAGTATATGCTATCCTAATCTGTATCC
GGGTAGCATATGCTATCCTCATGATAAGCTGTCAAACATGAGAATTTTCTTGAAGACGAAAGGGCCTCGT
GATACGCCTATTTTTATAGGTTAATGTCATGATAATAATGGTTTCTTAGACGTCAGGTGGCACTTTTCGG
GGAAATGTGCGCGGAACCCCTATTTGTTTATTTTTCTAAATACATTCAAATATGTATCCGCTCATGAGAC
AATAACCCTGATAAATGCTTCAATAATATTGAAAAAGGAAGAGTATGAGTATTCAACATTTCCGTGTCGC
CCTTATTCCCTTTTTTGCGGCATTTTGCCTTCCTGTTTTTGCTCACCCAGAAACGCTGGTGAAAGTAAAA
GATGCTGAAGATCAGTTGGGTGCACGAGTGGGTTACATCGAACTGGATCTCAACAGCGGTAAGATCCTTG
AGAGTTTTCGCCCCGAAGAACGTTTTCCAATGATGAGCACTTTTAAAGTTCTGCTATGTGGCGCGGTATT
ATCCCGTGTTGACGCCGGGCAAGAGCAACTCGGTCGCCGCATACACTATTCTCAGAATGACTTGGTTGAG
TACTCACCAGTCACAGAAAAGCATCTTACGGATGGCATGACAGTAAGAGAATTATGCAGTGCTGCCATAA
CCATGAGTGATAACACTGCGGCCAACTTACTTCTGACAACGATCGGAGGACCGAAGGAGCTAACCGCTTT
TTTGCACAACATGGGGGATCATGTAACTCGCCTTGATCGTTGGGAACCGGAGCTGAATGAAGCCATACCA
AACGACGAGCGTGACACCACGATGCCTGCAGCAATGGCAACAACGTTGCGCAAACTATTAACTGGCGAAC
TACTTACTCTAGCTTCCCGGCAACAATTAATAGACTGGATGGAGGCGGATAAAGTTGCAGGACCACTTCT
GCGCTCGGCCCTTCCGGCTGGCTGGTTTATTGCTGATAAATCTGGAGCCGGTGAGCGTGGGTCTCGCGGT
ATCATTGCAGCACTGGGGCCAGATGGTAAGCCCTCCCGTATCGTAGTTATCTACACGACGGGGAGTCAGG
CAACTATGGATGAACGAAATAGACAGATCGCTGAGATAGGTGCCTCACTGATTAAGCATTGGTAACTGTC
AGACCAAGTTTACTCATATATACTTTAGATTGATTTAAAACTTCATTTTTAATTTAAAAGGATCTAGGTG
AAGATCCTTTTTGATAATCTCATGACCAAAATCCCTTAACGTGAGTTTTCGTTCCACTGAGCGTCAGACC
CCGTAGAAAAGATCAAAGGATCTTCTTGAGATCCTTTTTTTCTGCGCGTAATCTGCTGCTTGCAAACAAA
AAAACCACCGCTACCAGCGGTGGTTTGTTTGCCGGATCAAGAGCTACCAACTCTTTTTCCGAAGGTAACT
GGCTTCAGCAGAGCGCAGATACCAAATACTGTTCTTCTAGTGTAGCCGTAGTTAGGCCACCACTTCAAGA
ACTCTGTAGCACCGCCTACATACCTCGCTCTGCTAATCCTGTTACCAGTGGCTGCTGCCAGTGGCGATAA
GTCGTGTCTTACCGGGTTGGACTCAAGACGATAGTTACCGGATAAGGCGCAGCGGTCGGGCTGAACGGGG
GGTTCGTGCACACAGCCCAGCTTGGAGCGAACGACCTACACCGAACTGAGATACCTACAGCGTGAGCTAT
GAGAAAGCGCCACGCTTCCCGAAGGGAGAAAGGCGGACAGGTATCCGGTAAGCGGCAGGGTCGGAACAGG
AGAGCGCACGAGGGAGCTTCCAGGGGGAAACGCCTGGTATCTTTATAGTCCTGTCGGGTTTCGCCACCTC
TGACTTGAGCGTCGATTTTTGTGATGCTCGTCAGGGGGGCGGAGCCTATGGAAAAACGCCAGCAACGCGG
CCTTTTTACGGTTCCTGGCCTTTTGCTGGCCTTTTGCTCACATGTTCTTTCCTGCGTTATCCCCTGATTC
TGTGGATAACCGTATTACCGCCTTTGAGTGAGCTGATACCGCTCGCCGCAGCCGAACGACCGAGCGCAGC
GAGTCAGTGAGCGAGGAAGCGGAAGAGCGCCCAATACGCAAACCGCCTCTCCCCGCGCGTTGGCCGATTC
ATTAATGCAGCTGGCACGACAGGTTTCCCGACTGGAAAGCGGGCAGTGAGCGCAACGCAATTAATGTGAG
TTAGCTCACTCATTAGGCACCCCAGGCTTTACACTTTATGCTTCCGGCTCGTATGTTGTGTGGAATTGTG
AGCGGATAACAATTTCACACAGGAAACAGCTATGACCATGATTACGCCAAGCTCTAGCTAGAGGTCGACC
AATTCTCATGTTTGACAGCTTATCATCGCAGATCCGGGCAACGTTGTTGCCATTGCTGCAGGCGCAGAAC
TGGTAGGTATGGAAGATCTATACATTGAATCAATATTGGCAATTAGCCATATTAGTCATTGGTTATATAG
CATAAATCAATATTGGCTATTGGCCATTGCATACGTTGTATCTATATCATAATATGTACATTTATATTGG
CTCATGTCCAATATGACCGCCATGTTGACATTGATTATTGACTAGTTATTAATAGTAATCAATTACGGGG
TCATTAGTTCATAGCCCATATATGGAGTTCCGCGTTACATAACTTACGGTAAATGGCCCGCCTGGCTGAC
CGCCCAACGACCCCCGCCCATTGACGTCAATAATGACGTATGTTCCCATAGTAACGCCAATAGGGACTTT
CCATTGACGTCAATGGGTGGAGTATTTACGGTAAACTGCCCACTTGGCAGTACATCAAGTGTATCATATG
CCAAGTCCGCCCCCTATTGACGTCAATGACGGTAAATGGCCCGCCTGGCATTATGCCCAGTACATGACCT
TACGGGACTTTCCTACTTGGCAGTACATCTACGTATTAGTCATCGCTATTACCATGGTGATGCGGTTTTG
GCAGTACACCAATGGGCGTGGATAGCGGTTTGACTCACGGGGATTTCCAAGTCTCCACCCCATTGACGTC
AATGGGAGTTTGTTTTGGCACCAAAATCAACGGGACTTTCCAAAATGTCGTAATAACCCCGCCCCGTTGA
CGCAAATGGGCGGTAGGCGTGTACGGTGGGAGGTCTATATAAGCAGAGCTCGTTTAGTGAACCGTCAGAT
CCTCACTCTCTTCCGCATCGCTGTCTGCGAGGGCCAGCTGTTGGGCTCGCGGTTGAGGACAAACTCTTCG
CGGTCTTTCCAGTACTCTTGGATCGGAAACCCGTCGGCCTCCGAACGGTACTCCGCCACCGAGGGACCTG
AGCGAGTCCGCATCGACCGGATCGGAAAACCTCTCGAGAAAGGCGTCTAACCAGTCACAGTCGCAAGGTA
GGCTGAGCACCGTGGCGGGCGGCAGCGGGTGGCGGTCGGGGTTGTTTCTGGCGGAGGTGCTGCTGATGAT
GTAATTAAAGTAGGCGGTCTTGAGACGGCGGATGGTCGAGGTGAGGTGTGGCAGGCTTGAGATCCAGCTG
TTGGGGTGAGTACTCCCTCTCAAAAGCGGGCATTACTTCTGCGCTAAGATTGTCAGTTTCCAAAAACGAG
GAGGATTTGATATTCACCTGGCCCGATCTGGCCATACACTTGAGTGACAATGACATCCACTTTGCCTTTC
TCTCCACAGGTGTCCACTCCCAGGTCCAAGTTTAAACTGCGGCCGCCACCATGGCCCCATCTGGAAGCCT
GGCCGTGCCTCTGGCTGTGCTGGTGCTGCTGCTGTGGGGAGCCCCTTGGACCCACGGCAGACGGTCCAAC
GTGCGCGTGATCACCGACGAGAACTGGCGGGAGCTGCTGGAAGGCGACTGGATGATCGAGTTCTACGCCC
CCTGGTGCCCTGCCTGCCAGAATCTGCAGCCCGAGTGGGAGAGCTTTGCCGAGTGGGGCGAGGACCTGGA
AGTGAATATCGCCAAGGTGGACGTGACAGAGCAGCCTGGCCTGAGCGGCAGATTCATCATCACCGCCCTG
CCCACCATCTACCACTGCAAGGACGGCGAGTTCAGAAGATACCAGGGCCCCAGGACCAAGAAGGACTTCA
TCAACTTCATCTCCGACAAAGAGTGGAAGTCCATCGAGCCCGGCGCGCC
