>Addgene plasmid #51858 | TXNDC-bio-His | addgene partial sequence | sequence record 94579 | pMT2-F 5'-TTGCCTTTCTCTCCACAGGT-3'
ACTGCGGCCGCCACCATGGCCCCATCTGGAAGCCTGGCCGTGCCTCTGGCTGTGCTGGTGCTGCTGCTGT
GGGGAGCCCCTTGGACCCACGGCAGACGGTCCAACGTGCGCGTGATCACCGACGAGAACTGGCGGGAGCT
GCTGGAAGGCGACTGGATGATCGAGTTCTACGCCCCCTGGTGCCCTGCCTGCCAGAATCTGCAGCCCGAG
TGGGAGAGCTTTGCCGAGTGGGGCGAGGACCTGGAAGTGAATATCGCCAAGGTGGACGTGACAGAGCAGC
CTGGCCTGAGCGGCAGATTCATCATCACCGCCCTGCCCACCATCTACCACTGCAAGGACGGCGAGTTCAG
AAGATACCAGGGCCCCAGGACCAAGAAGGACTTCATCAACTTCATCTCCGACAAAGAGTGGAAGTCCATC
GAGCCCGGCGCGCCGTCGACCTCCATCACGGCCTATAAGAGTGAGGGGGAGTCAGCGGAGTTCTCCTTCC
CACTCAACCTTGGAGAGGAAAGCCTGCAGGGAGAGTTGAGATGGAAGGCAGAGAAGGCTCCTTCTTCCCA
GTCCTGGATCACCTTCTCCCTAAAGAACCAAAAGGTGTCTGTGCAGAAGTCTACTAGCAACCCCAAGTTC
CAGCTGTCCGAAACGCTCCCACTCACCCTTCAGATACCCCAGGTCTCCCTTCAGTTTGCTGGTTCTGGCA
ACCTGACCCTGACTCTGGACAGAGGGATACTGTATCAGGAAGTGAACCTGGTGGTGATGAAAGTGACTCA
GCCCGACAGCAACACTTTGACCTGTGAGGTGATGGGACCCACCTCACCCAAGATGAGACTGATCTTGAAG
CAGGAGAATCAGGAGGCCAGGGTCTCCAGGCAGGA
