>Addgene plasmid #51858 | TXNDC-bio-His | addgene partial sequence | sequence record 94798 | rb_glob_PA_term-R 5'-CCCATATGTCCTTCCGAGTG-3'
ATAAATTTCCTTTATTAGCCAGAGGTCGAGGTCGGGGGATCCTTAATTAATCACGTGTCTAGACTCAATG
GTGGTGATGGTGGTGGGGGCCCAGAGGGGCCAGAGGAGGCAGGTTCCTGTCCCTGTGGTTCCACAGCATC
TTCTGGGCGTCCAGGATGTGGTGCAGGCTGCCGGAATTCAACCCTTTGGATAAAACCTGGATCTTGGAGT
CCATCTTGACCTCTTCACCTTCACTCAGTAGACATTGCCACACCCCTGCTTCAGGGGCCTGCACTTGAAT
CACTTTCTCCTGCCTGGAGACCCTGGCCTCCTGATTCTCCTGCTTCAAGATCAGTCTCATCTTGGGTGAG
GTGGGTCCCATCACCTCACAGGTCAAAGTGTTGCTGTCGGGCTGAGTCACTTTCATCACCACCAGGTTCA
CTTCCTGATACAGTATCCCTCTGTCCAGAGTCAGGGTCAGGTTGCCAGAACCAGCAAACTGAAGGGAGAC
CTGGGGTATCTGAAGGGTGAGTGGGAGCGTTTCGGACAGCTGGAACTTGGGGTTGCTAGTAGACTTCTGC
ACAGACACCTTTTGGTTCTTTAGGGAGAAGGTGATCCAGGACTGGGAAGAAGGAGCCTTCTCTGCCTTCC
ATCTCAACTCTCCCTGCAGGCTTTCCTCTCCAAGGTTGAGTGGGAAGGAGAACTCCGCTGACTCCCCCTC
ACTCTTATAGGCCGTGATGGAGGTCGACGGCGCGCCGGGCTCGATGGACTTCCACTCTTTGTCGGAGATG
AAGTTGATGAAGTCCTTCTTGGTCCTGGG
